Addgene plasmid #13951: RCAS(A) cNkx2.5 (CT#800)
Depositing lab: Cliff Tabin. Depositing organization: Harvard Medical School. Publication: Roles of BMP signaling and Nkx2.5 in patterning at the chick midgut-foregut boundary. Smith DM, Nielsen C, Tabin CJ, Roberts DJ. Development. 2000 Sep . 127(17):3671-81. PubMed 10934012.
Backbone
  Vector backbone: RCASBP(A)
  Backbone size w/o insert (bp): 11600
  Vector type: Retroviral ; avian expression
Growth in bacteria
  Bacterial resistance: Ampicillin, 100 μg/mL
  Growth temperature: 37°C
  Growth strain: DH5alpha
  Copy number: High Copy
Gene/Insert
  Gene/Insert name: Nkx2.5
  Species: G. gallus (chicken)
  Insert size (bp): 900
  Entrez Gene: NKX2-5 (a.k.a. CNKX-2.5, NKX-2.5)
  Cloning method: Restriction Enzyme; 5′ cloning site ClaI (not destroyed); 3′ cloning site ClaI (not destroyed)
  Sequencing primers: 5′ RCAS-F
Resource information
  A portion of this plasmid was derived from a plasmid made by: Drucilla Roberts
Terms and licenses: Academic/Nonprofit Terms; Industry Terms: Not Available to Industry
Depositor comments: Entire coding region of Nkx5.2.
How to cite: RCAS(A) cNkx2.5 (CT#800) was a gift from Cliff Tabin (Addgene plasmid # 13951 ; http://n2t.net/addgene:13951 ; RRID:Addgene_13951)
