[The description below was written by a language model from this plasmid's Addgene catalogue record.]
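Description:
RCAS(A) cNkx2.5 is a replication-competent avian retroviral vector built on the RCASBP(A) backbone (about 11.6 kb without insert), carrying the chicken homeobox gene Nkx2.5. RCAS vectors are derived from Rous sarcoma virus: the proviral genome retains the gag, pol and env genes flanked by LTRs, while the src oncogene is replaced by a unique ClaI cloning site. An inserted gene is expressed from a spliced subgenomic message driven by the viral LTR, so no separate internal promoter is needed. "BP" denotes the Bryan high-titre polymerase variant, and "(A)" indicates the subgroup A envelope, which restricts infection to cells bearing the corresponding avian receptor. In bacteria the plasmid is maintained at high copy number under ampicillin selection. No feature table is provided, so individual elements of the backbone are described here from general knowledge of the RCAS system rather than from annotation.

The insert is roughly 900 bp and was cloned into the ClaI site, with ClaI retained at both ends. Because the same site flanks both ends, orientation is not evident from the record. The depositor comment states that it comprises the entire coding region, although that comment writes the gene name as "Nkx5.2", apparently a transposition of Nkx2.5. No epitope tags or reporters are recorded.

Because the virus is replication-competent, transfected or infected avian cells produce virus that spreads to neighbouring cells, giving sustained, widespread misexpression in chick embryonic tissue. The associated publication concerns BMP signalling and Nkx2.5 in patterning the chick midgut–foregut boundary, consistent with use of this construct for ectopic Nkx2.5 expression in the developing chick gut.
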