>Addgene plasmid #13951 | RCAS(A) cNkx2.5 (CT#800) | addgene partial sequence | sequence record 20164 | 13951 with RCAS-F
GGAAGAAGCTATTGGTAATTGTGAAATACGCTTTTGTCTGTGTGCTGCAGGAGCTGAGNNGACTCTGCTG
GTGGCCTCGCGTACCACTGTGGCATCGATTCTAGACCACTGTGGCCAGGCGGTAGCTGGGACGTGCAGCC
GACCACCATGTTTCCTAGCCCTGTGACGACGACTCCCTTCTCGGTCAAGGATATTTTGAACCTGGAGCAG
CAGCAGCAGGGCGGTCTGGCCCCCATGGAGCTCTCTTCGCCCTCCTGCATGTTGGCCACCTTCAAGCAGG
AGGCGTTCGGCTCCGAGCCGCCCGCCCTGCCCGAGCTCCCCGAGCCGCCCCCGGCCAAGCCGCCCGCCGC
CTTCCCCGGCCCCTACTACGTGAAGAGCTACGGGGAGATGGACACGGCCAAGGATTCCAAGGCGGACAAG
AAAGAACTGTGTGCCCTGCACAAGAGTCTGGAGCAGGAGAAGAGAGAGCTGGAGGATCCCGAGCGGCCCA
GACAGAGGAAGAGGAGGAAACCCCGCGTCCTCTTTTCTCAAGCCCAAGTCTACGAACTGGAGAGAAGGTT
CAAGCAGCAGAAATACCTCTCAGCTCCCGAGAGAGACCATCTAGCGAACGTCCTAAAGCTCACCTCTACC
CAGGTGAAAATTTGGTTCCAAAAACAGTAAGGTACAAATGCAAAAGGCAGAGAC
